Addgene plasmid #133881: TB:2xP53_RE:MiniP
Purpose: 2 copies of the p53 DNA binding motif
Depositing lab: Koen Venken. Depositing organization: Baylor College of Medicine. Publication: Rapid and Efficient Synthetic Assembly of Multiplex Luciferase Reporter Plasmids for the Simultaneous Monitoring of Up to Six Cellular Signaling Pathways. Sarrion-Perdigones A, Gonzalez Y, Venken KJT. Curr Protoc Mol Biol. 2020 Jun;131(1):e121. doi: 10.1002/cpmb.121. PubMed 32539183.
Backbone
  Vector backbone: pUPD
  Backbone manufacturer: Diego Orzaez Lab
  Backbone size w/o insert (bp): 3057
  Total vector size (bp): 3391
  Vector type: Mammalian Expression, Luciferase, Synthetic Biology
Growth in bacteria
  Bacterial resistance: Ampicillin, 100 μg/mL
  Growth temperature: 37°C
  Growth strain: DH5alpha
  Copy number: High Copy
Gene/Insert
  Gene/Insert name: 2 copies of the p53 DNA binding motif (alt name: Transcription Blocker + 2 copies of the p53 DNA binding motif + miniP)
  Species: H. sapiens (human), Synthetic
  Cloning method: Restriction Enzyme; 5′ cloning site BsmBI (destroyed during cloning); 3′ cloning site BsmBI (destroyed during cloning)
  Sequencing primers: 5′ gtaaaacgacggccagt; 3′ gtcatagctgtttcctg
Terms and licenses: Academic/Nonprofit Terms; Industry Terms: Not Available to Industry
Depositor comments: Insert can be released with BsaI
How to cite: TB:2xP53_RE:MiniP was a gift from Koen Venken (Addgene plasmid # 133881 ; http://n2t.net/addgene:133881 ; RRID:Addgene_133881)
