[The description below was written by a language model from this plasmid's Addgene catalogue record and pLannotate feature annotations shown in this document.]
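Description:
TB:2xP53_RE:MiniP is a small (about 3.4 kb) part-donor plasmid built on the pUPD backbone, the universal domestication vector used in GoldenBraid-style modular cloning. It is propagated in E. coli as a high-copy plasmid through a ColE1/pUC-type origin and selected with ampicillin via the β-lactamase gene. The backbone also carries an f1 phage origin and remnants of the lacZα cloning region (lac promoter and operator, CAP site, lacZα fragment), with SP6 and T7 promoters on either side of the insertion site. The insert was introduced through BsmBI sites that were destroyed during cloning, and the depositor notes that it can be released again with BsaI, which is how such parts are passed into higher-order Type IIS assemblies.

The payload is a synthetic p53-responsive promoter module rather than a complete expression unit. It begins with a transcription blocker, annotated as a synthetic poly(A) signal followed by the RNA polymerase II pause site from the human α2 globin gene; this element stops read-through from upstream units and so keeps background low. Next come two copies of the p53 DNA binding motif, which the automated feature table does not annotate separately, and then a minimal TATA-box promoter (minP) with low basal activity, so that transcription depends on p53 binding. A short hit to a hornet peptide next to the insert is most likely an annotation artefact.

No reporter gene is present in this plasmid. According to the associated publication title, parts like this one are assembled with luciferase coding sequences into multiplex reporter plasmids that monitor up to six signalling pathways at once in mammalian cells; this part would provide the p53 pathway sensor.
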