Features (pLannotate 1.2.2; 16 found; start..end, strand, type, name):
      1..92      +  misc_feature   pause site: RNA polymerase II transcriptional pause signal from the human α2 globin gene
    205..236     +  promoter       minP: minimal TATA-box promoter with low basal activity
    350..368     -  promoter       T7 promoter: promoter for bacteriophage T7 RNA polymerase
    371..528     +  CDS            lacZα (fragment): LacZα fragment of β-galactosidase; lacZ fragment
    532..987     +  rep_origin     f1 ori (sequence partly withheld): f1 bacteriophage origin of replication; arrow indicates direction of (+) strand synthesis
    988..1038    -  misc_feature   bom (fragment): basis of mobility region from pBR322
   1065..1169    +  promoter       AmpR promoter: bla
   1170..2030    +  CDS            AmpR: β-lactamase; bla; confers resistance to ampicillin, carbenicillin, and related antibiotics
   2201..2789    +  rep_origin     ori: high-copy-number ColE1/pMB1/pBR322/pUC origin of replication
   2972..3064    +  CDS            lacI (fragment): lac repressor; lacI; The lac repressor binds to the lac operator to inhibit transcription in E. coli. This inhibition can be relieved by adding lactose or isopropyl-β-D-thiogalactopyranoside (IPTG).
   3077..3098    +  protein_bind   CAP binding site: CAP binding activates transcription in the presence of cAMP. E. coli catabolite activator protein
   3113..3143    +  promoter       lac promoter: promoter for the E. coli lac operon
   3151..3167    +  protein_bind   lac operator: The lac repressor binds to the lac operator to inhibit transcription in E. coli. This inhibition can be relieved by adding lactose or isopropyl-β-D-thiogalactopyranoside (IPTG). lac repressor encoded by lacI
   3209..3227    +  promoter       SP6 promoter: promoter for bacteriophage SP6 RNA polymerase
   3239..3301    +  CDS            VESPI_VESMG (fragment): Experimental evidence at protein level: Swiss-Prot protein existence level 1. Shows contractile activity on isolated ileum smooth muscle. From Vespa magnifica (Hornet).
   3330..3378    +  polyA_signal   poly(A) signal: synthetic polyadenylation signal
>Addgene plasmid #133881 | TB:2xP53_RE:MiniP | addgene full sequence | sequence record 272183 | Addgene NGS Result
AACATACGCTCTCCATCAAAACAAAACGAAACAAAACAAACTAGCAAAATAGGCTGTCCCCAGTGCAAGT
GCAGGTGCCAGAACATTTCTCTCGCTGTCAGGAGTACAGAACATGTCTAAGCATGCTGTGCCTTGCCTGG
ACTTGCCTGGCCTTGCCTTCCCTCGAGGATATCAAATCTGGCCTCGGCGGCCAAGCTTAGACACTAGAGG
GTATATAATGGAAGCTCGACTTCCAGCTTGGCAATCCGGTACTGTTGGTAAAGCCACCAATGCGAGACCA
CTCATCGCCCAATCGAATTCCCGCGGCCGCCATGGCGGCCGGGAGCATGCGACGTCGGGCCCAATTCGCC
CTATAGTGAGTCGTATTACAATTCACTGGCCGTCGTTTTACAACGTCGTGACTGGGAAAACCCTGGCGTT
ACCCAACTTAATCGCCTTGCAGCACATCCCCCTTTCGCCAGCTGGCGTAATAGCGAAGAGGCCCGCACCG
ATCGCCCTTCCCAACAGTTGCGCAGCCTGAATGGCGAATGG
[124 nt withheld, positions 532-655]
C
[91 nt withheld, positions 657-747]
AGGGTGATGGTTCACGTAGTGGGCCAGCGCCCTGATAGACGGTTTTTCGCCCTTTGACGTTGGAGTCCAC
GTTCTTT
[37 nt withheld, positions 825-861]
ACCCTATCTCGGTCTATTCTTTTGATTTATAAGGGATTTTGCCGATTTCGGCCTATTGGTTAAAAAATGA
GCTGATTTAACAAAAATTTAACGCGAATTTTAACAAAATATTAACGCTTACAATTTCCTGATGCGGTATT
TTCTCCTTACGCATCTGTGCGGTATTTCACACCGCATCAGGTGGCACTTTTCGGGGAAATGTGCGCGGAA
CCCCTATTTGTTTATTTTTCTAAATACATTCAAATATGTATCCGCTCATGAGACAATAACCCTGATAAAT
GCTTCAATAATATTGAAAAAGGAAGAGTATGAGTATTCAACATTTCCGTGTCGCCCTTATTCCCTTTTTT
GCGGCATTTTGCCTTCCTGTTTTTGCTCACCCAGAAACGCTGGTGAAAGTAAAAGATGCTGAAGATCAGT
TGGGTGCACGAGTGGGTTACATCGAACTGGATCTCAACAGCGGTAAGATCCTTGAGAGTTTTCGCCCCGA
AGAACGTTTTCCAATGATGAGCACTTTTAAAGTTCTGCTATGTGGCGCGGTATTATCCCGTATTGACGCC
GGGCAAGAGCAACTCGGTCGCCGCATACACTATTCTCAGAATGACTTGGTTGAGTACTCACCAGTCACAG
AAAAGCATCTTACGGATGGCATGACAGTAAGAGAATTATGCAGTGCTGCCATAACCATGAGTGATAACAC
TGCGGCCAACTTACTTCTGACAACGATCGGAGGACCGAAGGAGCTAACCGCTTTTTTGCACAACATGGGG
GATCATGTAACTCGCCTTGATCGTTGGGAACCGGAGCTGAATGAAGCCATACCAAACGACGAGCGTGACA
CCACGATGCCTGTAGCAATGGCAACAACGTTGCGCAAACTATTAACTGGCGAACTACTTACTCTAGCTTC
CCGGCAACAATTAATAGACTGGATGGAGGCGGATAAAGTTGCAGGACCACTTCTGCGCTCGGCCCTTCCG
GCTGGCTGGTTTATTGCTGATAAATCTGGAGCCGGTGAGCGTGGGTCGCGCGGTATCATTGCAGCACTGG
GGCCAGATGGTAAGCCCTCCCGTATCGTAGTTATCTACACGACGGGGAGTCAGGCAACTATGGATGAACG
AAATAGACAGATCGCTGAGATAGGTGCCTCACTGATTAAGCATTGGTAACTGTCAGACCAAGTTTACTCA
TATATACTTTAGATTGATTTAAAACTTCATTTTTAATTTAAAAGGATCTAGGTGAAGATCCTTTTTGATA
ATCTCATGACCAAAATCCCTTAACGTGAGTTTTCGTTCCACTGAGCGTCAGACCCCGTAGAAAAGATCAA
AGGATCTTCTTGAGATCCTTTTTTTCTGCGCGTAATCTGCTGCTTGCAAACAAAAAAACCACCGCTACCA
GCGGTGGTTTGTTTGCCGGATCAAGAGCTACCAACTCTTTTTCCGAAGGTAACTGGCTTCAGCAGAGCGC
AGATACCAAATACTGTTCTTCTAGTGTAGCCGTAGTTAGGCCACCACTTCAAGAACTCTGTAGCACCGCC
TACATACCTCGCTCTGCTAATCCTGTTACCAGTGGCTGCTGCCAGTGGCGATAAGTCGTGTCTTACCGGG
TTGGACTCAAGACGATAGTTACCGGATAAGGCGCAGCGGTCGGGCTGAACGGGGGGTTCGTGCACACAGC
CCAGCTTGGAGCGAACGACCTACACCGAACTGAGATACCTACAGCGTGAGCTATGAGAAAGCGCCACGCT
TCCCGAAGGGAGAAAGGCGGACAGGTATCCGGTAAGCGGCAGGGTCGGAACAGGAGAGCGCACGAGGGAG
CTTCCAGGGGGAAACGCCTGGTATCTTTATAGTCCTGTCGGGTTTCGCCACCTCTGACTTGAGCGTCGAT
TTTTGTGATGCTCGTCAGGGGGGCGGAGCCTATGGAAAAACGCCAGCAACGCGGCCTTTTTACGGTTCCT
GGCCTTTTGCTGGCCTTTTGCTCACATGTTCTTTCCTGCGTTATCCCCTGATTCTGTGGATAACCGTATT
ACCGCCTTTGAGTGAGCTGATACCGCTCGCCGCAGCCGAACGACCGAGCGCAGCGAGTCAGTGAGCGAGG
AAGCGGAAGAGCGCCCAATACGCAAACCGCCTCTCCCCGCGCGTTGGCCGATTCATTAATGCAGCTGGCA
CGACAGGTTTCCCGACTGGAAAGCGGGCAGTGAGCGCAACGCAATTAATGTGAGTTAGCTCACTCATTAG
GCACCCCAGGCTTTACACTTTATGCTTCCGGCTCGTATGTTGTGTGGAATTGTGAGCGGATAACAATTTC
ACACAGGAAACAGCTATGACCATGATTACGCCAAGCTATTTAGGTGACACTATAGAATACTCAAGCTATG
CATCCAACGCGTTGGGAGCTCTCCCATATGGTCGACCTGCAGGCGGCCGCGAATTCACTAGTGATTGGGC
GATGAGTGGTCTCGGGAGAATAAAATATCTTTATTTTCATTACATCTGTGTGTTGGTTTTTTGTGTGAAT
CGATAGTACT
